Addgene plasmid #228311: pMT1349
Purpose: 2,4-Diacetylphloroglucinol (DAPG)-regulatable EGFP expression
Depositing lab: Jun Ishii. Depositing organization: Kobe University. Publication: Designing strong inducible synthetic promoters in yeasts. Tominaga M, Shima Y, Nozaki K, Ito Y, Someda M, Shoya Y, Hashii N, Obata C, Matsumoto-Kitano M, Suematsu K, Matsukawa T, Hosoya K, Hashiba N, Kondo A, Ishii J. Nat Commun. 2024 Dec 19;15(1):10653. doi: 10.1038/s41467-024-54865-z. PubMed 39702268.
Backbone
  Vector backbone: pUC19
  Vector type: Yeast Expression, Synthetic Biology
  Selectable markers: Hygromycin
Growth in bacteria
  Bacterial resistance: Ampicillin, 100 μg/mL
  Growth temperature: 37°C
  Growth strain: DH5alpha
  Copy number: High Copy
Gene/Insert
  Gene/Insert name: EGFP
  Species: Synthetic; Aequorea victoria
  Promoter: 2,4-Diacetylphloroglucinol-regulatable synthetic promoter (KpPhl1.15)
  Cloning method: Ligation Independent Cloning
Terms and licenses: Academic/Nonprofit Terms; Industry Terms: Not Available to Industry
How to cite: pMT1349 was a gift from Jun Ishii (Addgene plasmid # 228311 ; http://n2t.net/addgene:228311 ; RRID:Addgene_228311)
