[The description below was written by a language model from this plasmid's Addgene catalogue record and pLannotate feature annotations shown in this document.]
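Description:
pMT1349 is a pUC19-based yeast expression and synthetic-biology plasmid that places EGFP under a synthetic promoter regulated by 2,4-diacetylphloroglucinol (DAPG), designated KpPhl1.15. In E. coli it is maintained at high copy through the ColE1/pUC origin and selected with ampicillin via the β-lactamase gene. Remnants of the pUC lac promoter/operator, lacZα and multiple cloning site flank the inserted cassettes. No yeast replication origin (2μ, CEN/ARS or similar) is annotated in the feature table, which suggests that the plasmid is meant to integrate into the genome, although the record does not say so.

The reporter unit consists of the EGFP coding sequence followed by a short AOX1 coding fragment and the AOX1 transcription terminator from Komagataella phaffii (Pichia pastoris). The synthetic promoter itself is not annotated, but it presumably lies in the unannotated stretch immediately upstream of EGFP. Downstream sits a hygromycin resistance cassette, with hph driven by a TEF1 promoter fragment and ending in a CYC1 terminator fragment, which provides the yeast selection listed in the catalogue. Upstream of the reporter, the table shows a full-length Saccharomyces cerevisiae ARG4 (argininosuccinate lyase) gene with a neighbouring DED81 fragment. This could act as an auxotrophic marker or as a homology region for integration, but the record does not define its role. No gene for a DAPG-responsive regulator is annotated, so the regulator is presumably supplied by the host strain or by another construct.

The "Kp" prefix and the AOX1 elements hint at use in K. phaffii, though the host species is not named. The plasmid serves as a fluorescent readout for measuring the strength and DAPG responsiveness of an engineered yeast promoter.
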