Features (pLannotate 1.2.2; 21 found; start..end, strand, type, name):
     96..200     +  promoter       AmpR promoter: bla
    201..1061    +  CDS            AmpR: β-lactamase; bla; confers resistance to ampicillin, carbenicillin, and related antibiotics
   1232..1820    +  rep_origin     ori: high-copy-number ColE1/pMB1/pBR322/pUC origin of replication
   2003..2095    +  CDS            lacI (fragment): lac repressor; lacI; The lac repressor binds to the lac operator to inhibit transcription in E. coli. This inhibition can be relieved by adding lactose or isopropyl-β-D-thiogalactopyranoside (IPTG).
   2108..2129    +  protein_bind   CAP binding site: CAP binding activates transcription in the presence of cAMP. E. coli catabolite activator protein
   2144..2174    +  promoter       lac promoter: promoter for the E. coli lac operon
   2182..2198    +  protein_bind   lac operator: The lac repressor binds to the lac operator to inhibit transcription in E. coli. This inhibition can be relieved by adding lactose or isopropyl-β-D-thiogalactopyranoside (IPTG). lac repressor encoded by lacI
   2243..2311    +  CDS            DED81 (fragment): SYNC_SACPA - Protein inferred from homology: Swiss-Prot protein existence level 3. From Saccharomyces paradoxus (Yeast) (Saccharomyces douglasii).
   2503..3867    +  CDS            ARG4: ARLY_YEAST - Experimental evidence at protein level: Swiss-Prot protein existence level 1. From Saccharomyces cerevisiae (strain ATCC 204508 / S288c) (Baker's yeast).
   3877..3900    -  misc_feature   MCS (fragment): pUC18/19 multiple cloning site
   4044..4760    +  CDS            EGFP: EGFP is a basic (constitutively fluorescent) green fluorescent protein published in 1996, derived from Aequorea victoria. It is reported to be a rapidly-maturing weak dimer with moderate acid sensitivity.
   4769..4834    +  CDS            AOX1 (fragment): ALOX1_KOMPC - Experimental evidence at protein level: Swiss-Prot protein existence level 1. Major isoform of alcohol oxidase, which catalyzes the oxidation of methanol to formaldehyde and hydrogen peroxide, the first step in the methanol utilization pathway of methylotrophic yeasts. From Komagataella phaffii (strain ATCC 76273 / CBS 7435 / CECT 11047 / NRRL Y-11430 / Wegner 21-1) (Yeast) (Pichia pastoris).
   4838..5084    +  terminator     AOX1 terminator: Pichia pastoris AOX1; transcription terminator for AOX1
   5105..5130    -  misc_feature   MCS (fragment): pUC18/19 multiple cloning site
   5129..5467    +  promoter       TEF1 promoter (fragment): S. cerevisiae TEF1; promoter for EF-1α
   5481..6503    +  CDS            hph: KHYB_ECOLX - Experimental evidence at protein level: Swiss-Prot protein existence level 1. The aminoglycoside phosphotransferases achieve inactivation of their antibiotic substrates by phosphorylation. Only phosphorylates hygromycin and closely related compounds such as demethyl analogs and destomycin. From Escherichia coli.
   6518..6631    +  terminator     CYC1 terminator (fragment): S. cerevisiae CYC1; transcription terminator for CYC1
   6634..6691    -  CDS            lacI (fragment): lac repressor; lacI; The lac repressor binds to the lac operator to inhibit transcription in E. coli. This inhibition can be relieved by adding lactose or isopropyl-β-D-thiogalactopyranoside (IPTG).
   6709..6866    +  CDS            lacZα (fragment): LacZα fragment of β-galactosidase; lacZ fragment
   6872..6971    -  misc_feature   bom (fragment): basis of mobility region from pBR322
   7073..1       -  CDS            rop (fragment) (across the origin): Rop protein, which maintains plasmids at low copy number; rop
>Addgene plasmid #228311 | pMT1349 | addgene full sequence | sequence record 457106 | Addgene NGS Result
GACGAAAGGGCCTCGTGATACGCCTATTTTTATAGGTTAATGTCATGATAATAATGGTTTCTTAGACGTC
AGGTGGCACTTTTCGGGGAAATGTGCGCGGAACCCCTATTTGTTTATTTTTCTAAATACATTCAAATATG
TATCCGCTCATGAGACAATAACCCTGATAAATGCTTCAATAATATTGAAAAAGGAAGAGTATGAGTATTC
AACATTTCCGTGTCGCCCTTATTCCCTTTTTTGCGGCATTTTGCCTTCCTGTTTTTGCTCACCCAGAAAC
GCTGGTGAAAGTAAAAGATGCTGAAGATCAGTTGGGTGCACGAGTGGGTTACATCGAACTGGATCTCAAC
AGCGGTAAGATCCTTGAGAGTTTTCGCCCCGAAGAACGTTTTCCAATGATGAGCACTTTTAAAGTTCTGC
TATGTGGCGCGGTATTATCCCGTATTGACGCCGGGCAAGAGCAACTCGGTCGCCGCATACACTATTCTCA
GAATGACTTGGTTGAGTACTCACCAGTCACAGAAAAGCATCTTACGGATGGCATGACAGTAAGAGAATTA
TGCAGTGCTGCCATAACCATGAGTGATAACACTGCGGCCAACTTACTTCTGACAACGATCGGAGGACCGA
AGGAGCTAACCGCTTTTTTGCACAACATGGGGGATCATGTAACTCGCCTTGATCGTTGGGAACCGGAGCT
GAATGAAGCCATACCAAACGACGAGCGTGACACCACGATGCCTGTAGCAATGGCAACAACGTTGCGCAAA
CTATTAACTGGCGAACTACTTACTCTAGCTTCCCGGCAACAATTAATAGACTGGATGGAGGCGGATAAAG
TTGCAGGACCACTTCTGCGCTCGGCCCTTCCGGCTGGCTGGTTTATTGCTGATAAATCTGGAGCCGGTGA
GCGTGGGTCTCGCGGTATCATTGCAGCACTGGGGCCAGATGGTAAGCCCTCCCGTATCGTAGTTATCTAC
ACGACGGGGAGTCAGGCAACTATGGATGAACGAAATAGACAGATCGCTGAGATAGGTGCCTCACTGATTA
AGCATTGGTAACTGTCAGACCAAGTTTACTCATATATACTTTAGATTGATTTAAAACTTCATTTTTAATT
TAAAAGGATCTAGGTGAAGATCCTTTTTGATAATCTCATGACCAAAATCCCTTAACGTGAGTTTTCGTTC
CACTGAGCGTCAGACCCCGTAGAAAAGATCAAAGGATCTTCTTGAGATCCTTTTTTTCTGCGCGTAATCT
GCTGCTTGCAAACAAAAAAACCACCGCTACCAGCGGTGGTTTGTTTGCCGGATCAAGAGCTACCAACTCT
TTTTCCGAAGGTAACTGGCTTCAGCAGAGCGCAGATACCAAATACTGTTCTTCTAGTGTAGCCGTAGTTA
GGCCACCACTTCAAGAACTCTGTAGCACCGCCTACATACCTCGCTCTGCTAATCCTGTTACCAGTGGCTG
CTGCCAGTGGCGATAAGTCGTGTCTTACCGGGTTGGACTCAAGACGATAGTTACCGGATAAGGCGCAGCG
GTCGGGCTGAACGGGGGGTTCGTGCACACAGCCCAGCTTGGAGCGAACGACCTACACCGAACTGAGATAC
CTACAGCGTGAGCTATGAGAAAGCGCCACGCTTCCCGAAGGGAGAAAGGCGGACAGGTATCCGGTAAGCG
GCAGGGTCGGAACAGGAGAGCGCACGAGGGAGCTTCCAGGGGGAAACGCCTGGTATCTTTATAGTCCTGT
CGGGTTTCGCCACCTCTGACTTGAGCGTCGATTTTTGTGATGCTCGTCAGGGGGGCGGAGCCTATGGAAA
AACGCCAGCAACGCGGCCTTTTTACGGTTCCTGGCCTTTTGCTGGCCTTTTGCTCACATGTTCTTTCCTG
CGTTATCCCCTGATTCTGTGGATAACCGTATTACCGCCTTTGAGTGAGCTGATACCGCTCGCCGCAGCCG
AACGACCGAGCGCAGCGAGTCAGTGAGCGAGGAAGCGGAAGAGCGCCCAATACGCAAACCGCCTCTCCCC
GCGCGTTGGCCGATTCATTAATGCAGCTGGCACGACAGGTTTCCCGACTGGAAAGCGGGCAGTGAGCGCA
ACGCAATTAATGTGAGTTAGCTCACTCATTAGGCACCCCAGGCTTTACACTTTATGCTTCCGGCTCGTAT
GTTGTGTGGAATTGTGAGCGGATAACAATTTCACACAGGAAACAGCTATGACCATGATTACGCCGCTAGC
CATGGTTGTGCGACAGATTCACTGTGAAAGACTGTTCATTATACCCACGTTTCACTGGGAGATGTAAGCC
TTAGGTGTTTTACCCTGATTAGATAATACAATAACCAACAGAAATACGAGAATCTAAACTAATTTCGATG
ATTCATTTTTCTTTTTACCGCGCTGCCTCTTTTGGCAATTCTTTCACCTATATTCTACCTTCTCTTTCCT
TTTGTTCTAAACTTATTACCAGCTATCTATGTCGAATCAAGAAGAAGGACTTAAACTGTGGGGTGGCAGG
TTTACTGGGGCTACTGACCCCTTGATGGATTTGTATAACGCTTCCTTACCTTACGACAAGAAAATGTACA
AGGTGGATTTAGAAGGAACAAAAGTTTACACTGAGGGCCTGGAGAAAATTAATTTGCTAACTAAAGACGA
ACTAAGTGAGATTCATCGTGGTCTCAAATTGATTGAAGCAGAGTGGGCAGAAGGGAAGTTTGTTGAGAAG
CCAGGGGATGAGGATATTCACACTGCTAATGAACGTCGCTTGGGTGAGTTGATTGGTCGTGGAATCTCTG
GTAAGGTTCATACCGGAAGGTCTAGAAATGATCAAGTTGCCACTGATATGCGGTTGTATGTCAGAGACAA
TCTAACTCAGTTGGCTGACTATCTGAAGCAGTTCATTCAAGTAATCATCAAGAGAGCTGAACAGGAAATA
GACGTCTTGATGCCCGGTTATACTCACTTGCAAAGAGCTCAACCAATCAGATGGTCTCACTGGTTGAGCA
TGTATGCTACCTATTTCACTGAAGATTATGAGAGACTGAATCAAATCGTTAAAAGGTTGAACAAATCCCC
ATTGGGAGCTGGAGCTTTGGCTGGTCATCCTTATGGAATTGATCGTGAATACATTGCTGAGAGATTAGGG
TTTGATTCTGTTATTGGTAATTCTTTGGCCGCTGTTTCAGACAGAGATTTTGTAGTCGAAACCATGTTCT
GGTCTTCGTTGTTTATGAATCATATTTCTCGATTCTCAGAAGATTTGATCATTTACTCCACTGGAGAGTT
TGGATTTATCAAGTTGGCAGATGCTTATTCTACTGGATCTTCTCTGATGCCTCAAAAAAAAAACCCAGAC
TCTTTGGAGTTATTGAGGGGTAAATCTGGTAGATGTTTTGGGGCCTTGGCTGGTTTCCTCATGTCTATTA
AGTCCATTCCGTCAACCTATAACAAAGATATGCAAGAGGATAAGGAGCCTTTATTTGATACTCTAATCAC
TGTAGAGCACTCGATTTTGATAGCATCCGGTGTAGTTTCTACCTTGAACATTGATGCCGAACGAATGAAG
AATGCTCTAACTATGGATATGCTGGCTACAGATCTTGCCGACTATTTAGTTAGAAGGGGAGTTCCATTCA
GAGAAACTCACCACATTTCTGGTGAATGTGTCAGACAAGCCGAGGAGTTGAACCTTTCTGGTATTGATCA
GTTGTCCCTCGAACAATTGAAATCCATTGACTCCCGTTTTGAGGCTGATGTGGCTTCAACGTTTGACTTT
GAAGCCAGTGTTGAAAAAAGAACTGCCACCGGAGGAACTTCTAAGACTGCTGTTTTAAAGCAATTGGATG
CACTGAATGAAAAGCTAGAGTCTTGACTGCAGGTCGACTCTAGAGGATCCATGATACGAAACGTACCGTA
TCGTTAAGGTTGATATATAAATCCCAGATGATCTGCTTTTGAAACTATTTTCAGTATCTTGATTCGTTTA
CTTACAAACAACTATTGTTGATTTTATCTGGAGAATAATCGAACAAAACTAGTATGGTTTCTAAGGGTGA
AGAGTTGTTCACTGGTGTTGTTCCAATCTTGGTTGAGTTGGACGGTGACGTTAACGGACACAAGTTCTCT
GTTTCTGGTGAAGGTGAGGGTGACGCTACTTACGGAAAGTTGACTTTGAAGTTCATCTGTACTACTGGTA
AGTTGCCAGTTCCATGGCCAACTTTGGTTACTACTTTGACTTACGGTGTTCAGTGTTTCTCCAGATACCC
AGACCACATGAAGCAGCACGATTTCTTCAAGTCTGCTATGCCAGAGGGTTACGTTCAAGAGAGAACTATC
TTCTTCAAGGACGACGGTAACTACAAGACTAGAGCTGAGGTTAAGTTCGAGGGTGACACATTGGTTAACA
GAATCGAGTTGAAGGGTATCGACTTCAAAGAGGACGGAAACATCTTGGGTCACAAGTTGGAGTACAACTA
CAACTCCCACAACGTTTACATCATGGCTGACAAGCAGAAGAACGGTATCAAGGTTAACTTCAAGATCAGA
CACAACATCGAGGACGGTTCCGTTCAATTGGCTGACCACTACCAACAGAACACTCCAATTGGTGACGGTC
CAGTTTTGTTGCCAGACAACCACTACTTGTCCACTCAATCCGCTTTGTCCAAGGACCCAAACGAGAAGAG
AGATCACATGGTTTTGTTGGAGTTCGTTACTGCTGCTGGTATCACTTTGGGTATGGACGAGTTGTACAAG
TAACTCGAGCCTTAGACATGACTGTTCCTCAGTTCAAGTTGGGCACTTACGAGAAGACCGGTCTTGCTAG
ATTCTAATCAAGAGGATGTCAGAATGCCATTTGCCTGAGAGATGCAGGCTTCATTTTTGATACTTTTTTA
TTTGTAACCTATATAGTATAGGATTTTTTTTGTCATTTTGTTTCTTCTCGTACGAGCTTGCTCCTGATCA
GCCTATCTCGCAGCTGATGAATATCTTGTGGTAGGGGTTTGGGAAAATCATTCGAGTTTGATGTTTTTCT
TGGTATTTCCCACTCCTCTTCAGAGTACAGAAGATTAAGTGAGACGTTCGTTTGTGCAAGCTTAGATCCC
CGGGTACCGAGCTCGAATTCGCCGTACCACTTCAAAACACCCAAGCACAGCATACTAAATTTCCCCTCTT
TCTTCCTCTAGGGTGTCGTTAATTACCCGTACTAAAGGTTTGGAAAAGAAAAAAGAGACCGCCTCGTTTC
TTTTTCTTCGTCGAAAAAGGCAATAAAAATTTTTATCACGTTTCTTTTTCTTGAAAATTTTTTTTTTTGA
TTTTTTTCTCTTTCGATGACCTCCCATTGATATTTAAGTTAATAAACGGTCTTCAATTTCTCAAGTTTCA
GTTTCATTTTTCTTGTTCTATTACAACTTTTTTTACTTCTTGCTCATTAGAAAGAAAGCATAGCAATCTA
ATCTAAGTTTTAATTACAAAATGAAGAAGCCAGAGTTGACTGCTACTTCCGTTGAGAAGTTCTTGATCGA
GAAGTTCGACTCCGTTTCCGACTTGATGCAATTGTCTGAAGGTGAAGAGTCCAGAGCTTTCTCCTTTGAC
GTTGGTGGTAGAGGTTACGTTTTGAGAGTTAATTCCTGTGCTGACGGTTTCTACAAGGACAGATACGTTT
ACAGACACTTCGCTTCCGCTGCTTTGCCAATTCCAGAGGTTTTGGACATTGGTGAGTTCTCCGAGTCCTT
GACTTACTGTATCTCCAGAAGAGCTCAGGGAGTTACATTGCAAGACTTGCCAGAAACTGAGTTGCCAGCT
GTTTTGCAACCAGTTGCTGAAGCTATGGACGCTATTGCTGCTGCTGACTTGTCTCAAACTTCTGGTTTTG
GTCCATTCGGTCCACAGGGTATTGGTCAGTACACTACTTGGAGAGACTTCATCTGTGCTATCGCTGACCC
ACATGTTTACCACTGGCAAACTGTTATGGACGATACTGTTTCCGCTTCCGTTGCTCAGGCTTTGGACGAA
TTGATGTTGTGGGCTGAAGATTGTCCTGAGGTTAGACATTTGGTTCACGCTGACTTCGGTTCCAACAACG
TTTTGACTGACAACGGTAGAATCACTGCTGTTATCGACTGGTCCGAAGCTATGTTCGGTGACTCTCAATA
CGAGGTTGCTAACATCTTCTTTTGGAGACCATGGTTGGCTTGTATGGAACAGCAGACTAGATACTTCGAG
AGAAGACACCCAGAATTGGCTGGTTCCCCAAGATTGAGAGCTTACATGTTGAGAATCGGTTTGGACCAGT
TGTACCAGTCCTTGGTTGATGGTAACTTCGATGATGCTGCTTGGGCTCAAGGTAGATGTGACGCTATCGT
TAGATCCGGTGCTGGTACTGTTGGTAGAACTCAGATTGCTAGAAGATCCGCTGCTGTTTGGACTGACGGT
TGTGTTGAAGTTTTGGCTGACTCCGGTAACAGAAGACCATCCACTAGACCAAGAGCTAAAGAGGTTGGTA
GAGTTTAAGTATTAAGAACGTTATTTATATTTCAAATTTTTCTTTTTTTTCTCTACAGACGCTGTACGCA
TGTAACATTATACTGAAAACCTTGCTTGAGAAGGTTTTGGGACGCTCGAAGATCCAGCTGCATTAATGAA
TCGGCCAACGCGCGGGGAGAGGCGGTTTGCGTATTGGGCGCTCTTCCGCTTCCTCGGAATTCACTGGCCG
TCGTTTTACAACGTCGTGACTGGGAAAACCCTGGCGTTACCCAACTTAATCGCCTTGCAGCACATCCCCC
TTTCGCCAGCTGGCGTAATAGCGAAGAGGCCCGCACCGATCGCCCTTCCCAACAGTTGCGCAGCCTGAAT
GGCGAATGGCGCCTGATGCGGTATTTTCTCCTTACGCATCTGTGCGGTATTTCACACCGCATATGGTGCA
CTCTCAGTACAATCTGCTCTGATGCCGCATAGTTAAGCCAGCCCCGACACCCGCCAACACCCGCTGACGC
GCCCTGACGGGCTTGTCTGCTCCCGGCATCCGCTTACAGACAAGCTGTGACCGTCTCCGGGAGCTGCATG
TGTCAGAGGTTTTCACCGTCATCACCGAAACGCGCGA
